>Addgene plasmid #99642 | pETDuet RagA(D130N)-RagC | addgene full sequence | sequence record 197073 | Addgene NGS Result
TAATACGACTCACTATAGGGGAATTGTGAGCGGATAACAATTCCCCTCTAGAAATAATTTTGTTTAACTT
TAAGAAGGAGATATACCATGGCGCCGAACACCGCTATGAAAAAAAAAGTGCTGCTGATGGGTAAATCGGG
CTCGGGTAAAACCTCAATGCGTAGTATTATCTTTGCGAACTATATTGCGCGTGATACCCGTCGCCTGGGT
GCAACGATCGACGTGGAACATAGCCACGTTCGCTTTCTGGGTAACCTGGTGCTGAATCTGTGGGATTGCG
GCGGTCAGGACACCTTTATGGAAAATTATTTCACGTCGCAACGTGATAACATTTTTCGCAATGTCGAAGT
GCTGATCTACGTTTTCGATGTCGAATCCCGTGAACTGGAAAAAGACATGCATTATTACCAGTCCTGCCTG
GAAGCAATTCTGCAAAACTCACCGGATGCTAAAATCTTTTGTCTGGTCCACAAAATGAATCTGGTGCAGG
AAGATCAACGTGACCTGATTTTCAAAGAACGCGAAGAAGATCTGCGTCGCCTGTCGCGTCCGCTGGAATG
CGCGTGTTTTCGCACCAGCATCTGGGACGAAACGCTGTATAAAGCCTGGAGCTCTATTGTTTACCAGCTG
ATCCCGAATGTCCAGCAACTGGAAATGAACCTGCGTAATTTCGCACAGATTATCGAAGCTGATGAAGTGC
TGCTGTTTGAACGCGCAACCTTCCTGGTTATTTCCCATTATCAGTGCAAAGAACAACGTGATGTGCACCG
CTTCGAAAAAATCTCAAACATCATCAAACAGTTCAAACTGAGTTGTTCCAAACTGGCGGCCTCATTTCAG
TCGATGGAAGTCCGCAACTCTAATTTTGCAGCTTTCATTGATATCTTCACCAGTAATACGTACGTTATGG
TGGTTATGAGCGACCCGTCTATTCCGAGTGCGGCCACCCTGATTAACATCCGTAATGCCCGCAAACATTT
TGAAAAACTGGAACGTGTTGATGGCCCGAAACACAGCCTGCTGATGCGCGGTAGCGGTGGCAGCCATCAC
CATCATCATCACCATCATTAAGCGGCCGCATAATGCTTAAGTCGAACAGAAAGTAATCGTATTGTACACG
GCCGCATAATCGAAATTAATACGACTCACTATAGGGGAATTGTGAGCGGATAACAATTCCCCATCTTAGT
ATATTAGTTAAGTATAAGAAGGAGATATACATATGTCACTGCAATACGGTGCTGAAGAAACGCCGCTGGC
TGGTAGTTATGGTGCTGCTGATTCATTCCCGAAAGATTTTGGTTATGGCGTTGAAGAAGAAGAAGAAGAA
GCGGCGGCGGCGGGCGGCGGCGTGGGTGCAGGTGCCGGTGGCGGTTGTGGCCCGGGCGGTGCCGATAGCT
CTAAACCGCGTATTCTGCTGATGGGCCTGCGTCGCAGTGGTAAAAGTTCCATCCAGAAAGTGGTTTTTCA
CAAAATGTCGCCGAACGAAACCCTGTTCCTGGAAAGCACGAACAAAATCTACAAAGATGACATCAGCAAC
TCATCGTTTGTGAATTTCCAGATTTGGGATTTTCCGGGTCAAATGGATTTCTTTGACCCGACCTTTGACT
ACGAAATGATCTTCCGTGGCACGGGTGCGCTGATTTATGTTATCGATGCCCAAGATGACTACATGGAAGC
ACTGACCCGCCTGCATATTACGGTGTCAAAAGCGTATAAAGTTAACCCGGATATGAACTTCGAAGTTTTC
ATCCATAAAGTGGATGGCCTGTCGGATGACCACAAAATTGAAACCCAGCGTGATATCCATCAACGCGCAA
ACGATGACCTGGCAGACGCTGGTCTGGAAAAACTGCACCTGAGTTTTTATCTGACCAGCATTTACGATCA
TTCAATCTTTGAAGCGTTCAGCAAAGTCGTGCAGAAACTGATTCCGCAACTGCCGACGCTGGAAAACCTG
CTGAACATCTTCATCAGTAACTCCGGCATCGAAAAAGCCTTTCTGTTCGATGTTGTCTCTAAAATCTACA
TCGCAACCGATAGCTCTCCGGTGGACATGCAGAGTTACGAACTGTGCTGTGATATGATTGACGTGGTTAT
CGATGTTTCCTGCATTTATGGTCTGAAAGAAGATGGCTCAGGTTCGGCTTACGACAAAGAATCAATGGCG
ATTATCAAACTGAACAATACCACGGTCCTGTATCTGAAAGAAGTGACCAAATTTCTGGCTCTGGTGTGCA
TTCTGCGTGAAGAATCTTTCGAACGCAAAGGCCTGATCGATTACAACTTCCATTGTTTCCGTAAAGCCAT
CCACGAAGTTTTTGAAGTCGGCGTGACGAGCCATCGCTCTTGCGGTCACCAAACGAGCGCAAGCAGCCTG
AAAGCCCTGACCCACAATGGCACCCCGCGTAATGCAATCTGACTCGAGTCTGGTAAAGAAACCGCTGCTG
CGAAATTTGAACGCCAGCACATGGACTCGTCTACTAGCGCAGCTTAATTAACCTAGGCTGCTGCCACCGC
TGAGCAATAACTAGCATAACCCCTTGGGGCCTCTAAACGGGTCTTGAGGGGTTTTTTGCTGAAAGGAGGA
ACTATATCCGGATTGGCGAATGGG
[124 nt withheld, positions 2615-2738]
C
[91 nt withheld, positions 2740-2830]
A
[49 nt withheld, positions 2832-2880]
CCTTTGACGTTGGAGTCCACGTTCTTT
[37 nt withheld, positions 2908-2944]
ACCCTATCTCGGTCTATTCTTTTGATTTATAAGGGATTTTGCCGATTTCGGCCTATTGGTTAAAAAATGA
GCTGATTTAACAAAAATTTAACGCGAATTTTAACAAAATATTAACGTTTACAATTTCTGGCGGCACGATG
GCATGAGATTATCAAAAAGGATCTTCACCTAGATCCTTTTAAATTAAAAATGAAGTTTTAAATCAATCTA
AAGTATATATGAGTAAACTTGGTCTGACAGTTACCAATGCTTAATCAGTGAGGCACCTATCTCAGCGATC
TGTCTATTTCGTTCATCCATAGTTGCCTGACTCCCCGTCGTGTAGATAACTACGATACGGGAGGGCTTAC
CATCTGGCCCCAGTGCTGCAATGATACCGCGAGACCCACGCTCACCGGCTCCAGATTTATCAGCAATAAA
CCAGCCAGCCGGAAGGGCCGAGCGCAGAAGTGGTCCTGCAACTTTATCCGCCTCCATCCAGTCTATTAAT
TGTTGCCGGGAAGCTAGAGTAAGTAGTTCGCCAGTTAATAGTTTGCGCAACGTTGTTGCCATTGCTACAG
GCATCGTGGTGTCACGCTCGTCGTTTGGTATGGCTTCATTCAGCTCCGGTTCCCAACGATCAAGGCGAGT
TACATGATCCCCCATGTTGTGCAAAAAAGCGGTTAGCTCCTTCGGTCCTCCGATCGTTGTCAGAAGTAAG
TTGGCCGCAGTGTTATCACTCATGGTTATGGCAGCACTGCATAATTCTCTTACTGTCATGCCATCCGTAA
GATGCTTTTCTGTGACTGGTGAGTACTCAACCAAGTCATTCTGAGAATAGTGTATGCGGCGACCGAGTTG
CTCTTGCCCGGCGTCAATACGGGATAATACCGCGCCACATAGCAGAACTTTAAAAGTGCTCATCATTGGA
AAACGTTCTTCGGGGCGAAAACTCTCAAGGATCTTACCGCTGTTGAGATCCAGTTCGATGTAACCCACTC
GTGCACCCAACTGATCTTCAGCATCTTTTACTTTCACCAGCGTTTCTGGGTGAGCAAAAACAGGAAGGCA
AAATGCCGCAAAAAAGGGAATAAGGGCGACACGGAAATGTTGAATACTCATACTCTTCCTTTTTCAATCA
TGATTGAAGCATTTATCAGGGTTATTGTCTCATGAGCGGATACATATTTGAATGTATTTAGAAAAATAAA
CAAATAGGTCATGACCAAAATCCCTTAACGTGAGTTTTCGTTCCACTGAGCGTCAGACCCCGTAGAAAAG
ATCAAAGGATCTTCTTGAGATCCTTTTTTTCTGCGCGTAATCTGCTGCTTGCAAACAAAAAAACCACCGC
TACCAGCGGTGGTTTGTTTGCCGGATCAAGAGCTACCAACTCTTTTTCCGAAGGTAACTGGCTTCAGCAG
AGCGCAGATACCAAATACTGTCCTTCTAGTGTAGCCGTAGTTAGGCCACCACTTCAAGAACTCTGTAGCA
CCGCCTACATACCTCGCTCTGCTAATCCTGTTACCAGTGGCTGCTGCCAGTGGCGATAAGTCGTGTCTTA
CCGGGTTGGACTCAAGACGATAGTTACCGGATAAGGCGCAGCGGTCGGGCTGAACGGGGGGTTCGTGCAC
ACAGCCCAGCTTGGAGCGAACGACCTACACCGAACTGAGATACCTACAGCGTGAGCTATGAGAAAGCGCC
ACGCTTCCCGAAGGGAGAAAGGCGGACAGGTATCCGGTAAGCGGCAGGGTCGGAACAGGAGAGCGCACGA
GGGAGCTTCCAGGGGGAAACGCCTGGTATCTTTATAGTCCTGTCGGGTTTCGCCACCTCTGACTTGAGCG
TCGATTTTTGTGATGCTCGTCAGGGGGGCGGAGCCTATGGAAAAACGCCAGCAACGCGGCCTTTTTACGG
TTCCTGGCCTTTTGCTGGCCTTTTGCTCACATGTTCTTTCCTGCGTTATCCCCTGATTCTGTGGATAACC
GTATTACCGCCTTTGAGTGAGCTGATACCGCTCGCCGCAGCCGAACGACCGAGCGCAGCGAGTCAGTGAG
CGATGAAGCGGAAGAGCGCCTGATGCGGTATTTTCTCCTTACGCATCTGTGCGGTATTTCACACCGCAAT
GGTGCACTCTCAGTACAATCTGCTCTGATGCCGCATAGTTAAGCCAGTATACACTCCGCTATCGCTACGT
GACTGGGTCATGGCTGCGCCCCGACACCCGCCAACACCCGCTGACGCGCCCTGACGGGCTTGTCTGCTCC
CGGCATCCGCTTACAGACAAGCTGTGACCGTCTCCGGGAGCTGCATGTGTCAGAGGTTTTCACCGTCATC
ACCGAAACGCGCGAGGCAGCTGCGGTAAAGCTCATCAGCGTGGTCGTGAAGCGATTCACAGATGTCTGCC
TGTTCATCCGCGTCCAGCTCGTTGAGTTTCTCCAGAAGCGTTAATGTCTGGCTTCTGATAAAGCGGGCCA
TGTTAAGGGCGGTTTTTTCCTGTTTGGTCACTGATGCCTCCGTGTAAGGGGGATTTCTGTTCATGGGGGT
AATGATACCGATGAAACGAGAGAGGATGCTCACGATACGGGTTACTGATGATGAACATGCCCGGTTACTG
GAACGTTGTGAGGGTAAACAACTGGCGGTATGGATGCGGCGGGACCAGAGAAAAATCACTCAGGGTCAAT
GCCAGCGCTTCGTTAATACAGATGTAGGTGTTCCACAGGGTAGCCAGCAGCATCCTGCGATGCAGATCCG
GAACATAATGGTGCAGGGCGCTGACTTCCGCGTTTCCAGACTTTACGAAACACGGAAACCGAAGACCATT
CATGTTGTTGCTCAGGTCGCAGACGTTTTGCAGCAGCAGTCGCTTCACGTTCGCTCGCGTATCGGTGATT
CATTCTGCTAACCAGTAAGGCAACCCCGCCAGCCTAGCCGGGTCCTCAACGACAGGAGCACGATCATGCT
AGTCATGCCCCGCGCCCACCGGAAGGAGCTGACTGGGTTGAAGGCTCTCAAGGGCATCGGTCGAGATCCC
GGTGCCTAATGAGTGAGCTAACTTACATTAATTGCGTTGCGCTCACTGCCCGCTTTCCAGTCGGGAAACC
TGTCGTGCCAGCTGCATTAATGAATCGGCCAACGCGCGGGGAGAGGCGGTTTGCGTATTGGGCGCCAGGG
TGGTTTTTCTTTTCACCAGTGAGACGGGCAACAGCTGATTGCCCTTCACCGCCTGGCCCTGAGAGAGTTG
CAGCAAGCGGTCCACGCTGGTTTGCCCCAGCAGGCGAAAATCCTGTTTGATGGTGGTTAACGGCGGGATA
TAACATGAGCTGTCTTCGGTATCGTCGTATCCCACTACCGAGATGTCCGCACCAACGCGCAGCCCGGACT
CGGTAATGGCGCGCATTGCGCCCAGCGCCATCTGATCGTTGGCAACCAGCATCGCAGTGGGAACGATGCC
CTCATTCAGCATTTGCATGGTTTGTTGAAAACCGGACATGGCACTCCAGTCGCCTTCCCGTTCCGCTATC
GGCTGAATTTGATTGCGAGTGAGATATTTATGCCAGCCAGCCAGACGCAGACGCGCCGAGACAGAACTTA
ATGGGCCCGCTAACAGCGCGATTTGCTGGTGACCCAATGCGACCAGATGCTCCACGCCCAGTCGCGTACC
GTCTTCATGGGAGAAAATAATACTGTTGATGGGTGTCTGGTCAGAGACATCAAGAAATAACGCCGGAACA
TTAGTGCAGGCAGCTTCCACAGCAATGGCATCCTGGTCATCCAGCGGATAGTTAATGATCAGCCCACTGA
CGCGTTGCGCGAGAAGATTGTGCACCGCCGCTTTACAGGCTTCGACGCCGCTTCGTTCTACCATCGACAC
CACCACGCTGGCACCCAGTTGATCGGCGCGAGATTTAATCGCCGCGACAATTTGCGACGGCGCGTGCAGG
GCCAGACTGGAGGTGGCAACGCCAATCAGCAACGACTGTTTGCCCGCCAGTTGTTGTGCCACGCGGTTGG
GAATGTAATTCAGCTCCGCCATCGCCGCTTCCACTTTTTCCCGCGTTTTCGCAGAAACGTGGCTGGCCTG
GTTCACCACGCGGGAAACGGTCTGATAAGAGACACCGGCATACTCTGCGACATCGTATAACGTTACTGGT
TTCACATTCACCACCCTGAATTGACTCTCTTCCGGGCGCTATCATGCCATACCGCGAAAGGTTTTGCGCC
ATTCGATGGTGTCCGGGATCTCGACGCTCTCCCTTATGCGACTCCTGCATTAGGAAGCAGCCCAGTAGTA
GGTTGAGGCCGTTGAGCACCGCCGCCGCAAGGAATGGTGCATGCAAGGAGATGGCGCCCAACAGTCCCCC
GGCCACGGGGCCTGCCACCATACCCACGCCGAAACAAGCGCTCATGAGCCCGAAGTGGCGAGCCCGATCT
TCCCCATCGGTGATGTCGGCGATATAGGCGCCAGCAACCGCACCTGTGGCGCCGGTGATGCCGGCCACGA
TGCGTCCGGCGTAGAGGATCGAGATCGATCTCGATCCCGCGAAAT
Features (pLannotate 1.2.2; 23 found; start..end, strand, type, name):
      1..19      +  promoter       T7 promoter: promoter for bacteriophage T7 RNA polymerase
     20..44      +  protein_bind   lac operator: The lac repressor binds to the lac operator to inhibit transcription in E. coli. This inhibition can be relieved by adding lactose or isopropyl-β-D-thiogalactopyranoside (IPTG). lac repressor encoded by lacI
     59..81      +  RBS            RBS: efficient ribosome binding site from bacteriophage T7 gene 10 (Olins and Rangwala, 1989)
     94..1029    +  CDS            RRAGA: RRAGA_HUMAN - Experimental evidence at protein level: Swiss-Prot protein existence level 1. (Microbial infection) May alternatively act as a cellular target for adenovirus E3-14.7K, an inhibitor of TNF-alpha functions, thereby affecting cell death. From Homo sapiens (Human).
   1044..1065    +  CDS            8xHis (fragment): 8xHis affinity tag
   1137..1155    +  promoter       T7 promoter: promoter for bacteriophage T7 RNA polymerase
   1156..1180    +  protein_bind   lac operator: The lac repressor binds to the lac operator to inhibit transcription in E. coli. This inhibition can be relieved by adding lactose or isopropyl-β-D-thiogalactopyranoside (IPTG). lac repressor encoded by lacI
   1223..2419    +  CDS            RRAGC: RRAGC_HUMAN - Experimental evidence at protein level: Swiss-Prot protein existence level 1. Guanine nucleotide-binding protein that plays a crucial role in the cellular response to amino acid availability through regulation of the mTORC1 signaling cascade (PubMed:20381137, PubMed:27234373, PubMed:24095279). Forms heterodimeric Rag complexes with RRAGA or RRAGB and cycles between an inactive GTP-bound and an active GDP-bound form (PubMed:24095279). In its active form participates in the relocalization of mTORC1 to the lysosomes and its subsequent activation by the GTPase RHEB (PubMed:20381137,
   2435..2476    +  CDS            S-Tag (fragment): affinity and epitope tag derived from pancreatic ribonuclease A
   2506..2523    +  CDS            SET1 (fragment): solubility-enhancement tag derived from T7 phage gene 10B
   2531..2578    +  terminator     T7 terminator: transcription terminator for bacteriophage T7 RNA polymerase
   2615..3070    +  rep_origin     f1 ori (sequence partly withheld): f1 bacteriophage origin of replication; arrow indicates direction of (+) strand synthesis
   3185..4045    -  CDS            AmpR: β-lactamase; bla; confers resistance to ampicillin, carbenicillin, and related antibiotics
   4046..4138    -  promoter       AmpR promoter: bla
   4219..4807    +  rep_origin     ori: high-copy-number ColE1/pMB1/pBR322/pUC origin of replication
   4993..5132    -  misc_feature   bom: basis of mobility region from pBR322
   5234..5425    -  CDS            rop: Rop protein, which maintains plasmids at low copy number; rop
   5442..5822    +  CDS            YPB1_ECOLX: Protein predicted: Swiss-Prot protein existence level 4. From Escherichia coli.
   5884..5948    -  CDS            TcR (fragment): tetracycline efflux protein; tet; confers resistance to tetracycline
   5963..5984    -  protein_bind   CAP binding site: CAP binding activates transcription in the presence of cAMP. E. coli catabolite activator protein
   5997..7079    -  CDS            lacI: lac repressor; lacI; The lac repressor binds to the lac operator to inhibit transcription in E. coli. This inhibition can be relieved by adding lactose or isopropyl-β-D-thiogalactopyranoside (IPTG).
   7080..7157    -  promoter       lacI promoter: lacI
   7165..7444    -  CDS            TcR (fragment): tetracycline efflux protein; tet; confers resistance to tetracycline
