[The description below was written by a language model from this plasmid's Addgene catalogue record and pLannotate feature annotations shown in this document.]
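Description:
pETDuet RagA(D130N)-RagC is a 7,469 nt bacterial co-expression plasmid built on the pETDuet backbone, designed to produce the two subunits of the human Rag GTPase heterodimer together in E. coli. It replicates through a ColE1/pBR322-type origin accompanied by the bom region and the rop gene, which limits copy number, and is selected with ampicillin via the β-lactamase gene. An f1 origin is also present, and short tetracycline-resistance fragments appear to be non-functional remnants of the pBR322 lineage. The plasmid carries its own lacI gene and promoter to supply lac repressor.

The payload consists of two tandem expression units in the same orientation, each driven by a T7 promoter followed by a lac operator, so transcription depends on a host supplying T7 RNA polymerase and is inducible with IPTG. The first unit has an annotated T7 gene 10 ribosome binding site and encodes human RagA (RRAGA) carrying the D130N substitution, followed by a C-terminal polyhistidine tag for affinity purification. The second unit encodes human RagC (RRAGC). The S-Tag and SET1 fragments annotated downstream of it are probably backbone sequence, since the catalogue lists no tag on RagC and the record does not show whether they are translated. A single T7 terminator follows the second unit.

Because only RagA is listed as tagged, pulling down on the His tag should allow recovery of the assembled RagA–RagC complex. The record gives the purpose simply as bacterial expression of the mutant heterodimer and does not explain the effect of D130N. The associated work concerns crosstalk between the Rag subunits and how it shapes the mTORC1 response to amino acid availability.
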