Addgene plasmid #99642: pETDuet RagA(D130N)-RagC
Purpose: Bacterial expression of RagA(D130N)-RagC
Depositing lab: David Sabatini & Kuang Shen. Depositing organization: Whitehead Institute for Biomedical Research. Publication: Intersubunit Crosstalk in the Rag GTPase Heterodimer Enables mTORC1 to Respond Rapidly to Amino Acid Availability. Shen K, Choe A, Sabatini DM. Mol Cell. 2017 Oct 17. pii: S1097-2765(17)30704-9. doi: 10.1016/j.molcel.2017.09.026. PubMed 29056322.
Backbone
  Vector backbone: pETDuet
  Vector type: Bacterial Expression
Growth in bacteria
  Bacterial resistance: Ampicillin, 100 μg/mL
  Growth temperature: 37°C
  Growth strain: DH5alpha
  Copy number: Unknown
Gene/Insert 1
  Gene/Insert name: RagA
  Species: H. sapiens (human)
  Mutation: D130N
  Entrez Gene: RRAGA (a.k.a. FIP-1, FIP1, RAGA)
  Tag / fusion protein: His tag (C terminal on insert)
Gene/Insert 2
  Gene/Insert name: RagC
  Species: H. sapiens (human)
  Entrez Gene: RRAGC (a.k.a. GTR2, RAGC, TIB929)
Terms and licenses: Academic/Nonprofit Terms; Industry Terms: Not Available to Industry
How to cite: pETDuet RagA(D130N)-RagC was a gift from David Sabatini & Kuang Shen (Addgene plasmid # 99642 ; http://n2t.net/addgene:99642 ; RRID:Addgene_99642)
